>Addgene plasmid #48545 | pFUSB4_GTAC | depositor full sequence | sequence record 70245 | Full Sequence
ATGTTTTCCCAGTCACGACGTTGTAAAACGACGGCCAGTCTTAAGCGTCTCATGGCCTGACCCCGGACCA
AGTGGTGGCCTATCGCCAGCAACAATGGCGGCAAGCAAGCGCTCGAAACGGTGCAGCGGCTGTTGCCGGT
GCTGTGCCAGGACCATGGCCTGACCCCGGACCAAGTGGTGGCTATCGCCAGCAACGGTGGCGGCAAGCAA
GCGCTCGAAACGGTGCAGCGGCTGTTGCCGGTGCTGTGCCAGGACCATGGCCTGACCCCGGACCAAGTGG
TGGCTATCGCCAGCAACATTGGCGGCAAGCAAGCGCTCGAAACGGTGCAGCGGCTGTTGCCGGTGCTGTG
CCAGGACCATGGCCTGACTCCGGACCAAGTGGTGGCTATCGCCAGCCACGATGGCGGCAAGCAAGCGCTC
GAAACGGTGCAGCGGCTGTTGCCGGTGCTGTGCCAGGACCATGGCCTGACCCCGGACCAAGTGGTGGCTA
TCGAGACGTCTAGACCAGCCAGGACAGAAATGCCTCGACTTCGCTGCTACCCAAGGTTGCCGGGTGACGC
ACACCGTGGAAACGGATGAAGGCACGAACCCAGTGGACATAAGCCTGTTCGGTTCGTAAGCTGTAATGCA
AGTAGCGTATGCGCTCACGCAACTGGTCCAGAACCTTGACCGAACGCAGCGGTGGTAACGGCGCAGTGGC
GGTTTTCATGGCTTGTTATGACTGTTTTTTTGGGGTACAGTCTATGCCTCGGGCATCCAAGCAGCAAGCG
CGTTACGCCGTGGGTCGATGTTTGATGTTATGGAGCAGCAACGATGTTACGCAGCAGGGCAGTCGCCCTA
AAACAAAGTTAAACATTATGAGGGAAGCGGTGATCGCCGAAGTATCGACTCAACTATCAGAGGTAGTTGG
CGTCATCGAGCGCCATCTCGAACCGACGTTGCTGGCCGTACATTTGTACGGCTCCGCAGTGGATGGCGGC
CTGAAGCCACACAGTGATATTGATTTGCTGGTTACGGTGACCGTAAGGCTTGATGAAACAACGCGGCGAG
CTTTGATCAACGACCTTTTGGAAACTTCGGCTTCCCCTGGAGAGAGCGAGATTCTCCGCGCTGTAGAAGT
CACCATTGTTGTGCACGACGACATCATTCCGTGGCGTTATCCAGCTAAGCGCGAACTGCAATTTGGAGAA
TGGCAGCGCAATGACATTCTTGCAGGTATCTTCGAGCCAGCCACGATCGACATTGATCTGGCTATCTTGC
TGACAAAAGCAAGAGAACATAGCGTTGCCTTGGTAGGTCCAGCGGCGGAGGAACTCTTTGATCCGGTTCC
TGAACAGGATCTATTTGAGGCGCTAAATGAAACCTTAACGCTATGGAACTCGCCGCCCGACTGGGCTGGC
GATGAGCGAAATGTAGTGCTTACGTTGTCCCGCATTTGGTACAGCGCAGTAACCGGCAAAATCGCGCCGA
AGGATGTCGCTGCCGACTGGGCAATGGAGCGCCTGCCGGCCCAGTATCAGCCCGTCATACTTGAAGCTAG
ACAGGCTTATCTTGGACAAGAAGAAGATCGCTTGGCCTCGCGCGCAGATCAGTTGGAAGAATTTGTCCAC
TACGTGAAAGGCGAGATCACCAAGGTAGTCGGCAAATAACCCTCGAGCCACCCATGACCAAAATCCCTTA
ACGTGAGTTACGCGTCGTTCCACTGAGCGTCAGACCCCGTAGAAAAGATCAAAGGATCTTCTTGAGATCC
TTTTTTTCTGCGCGTAATCTGCTGCTTGCAAACAAAAAAACCACCGCTACCAGCGGTGGTTTGTTTGCCG
GATCAAGAGCTACCAACTCTTTTTCCGAAGGTAACTGGCTTCAGCAGAGCGCAGATACCAAATACTGTCC
TTCTAGTGTAGCCGTAGTTAGGCCACCACTTCAAGAACTCTGTAGCACCGCCTACATACCTCGCTCTGCT
AATCCTGTTACCAGTGGCTGCTGCCAGTGGCGATAAGTCGTGTCTTACCGGGTTGGACTCAAGACGATAG
TTACCGGATAAGGCGCAGCGGTCGGGCTGAACGGGGGGTTCGTGCACACAGCCCAGCTTGGAGCGAACGA
CCTACACCGAACTGAGATACCTACAGCGTGAGCATTGAGAAAGCGCCACGCTTCCCGAAGGGAGAAAGGC
GGACAGGTATCCGGTAAGCGGCAGGGTCGGAACAGGAGAGCGCACGAGGGAGCTTCCAGGGGGAAACGCC
TGGTATCTTTATAGTCCTGTCGGGTTTCGCCACCTCTGACTTGAGCGTCGATTTTTGTGATGCTCGTCAG
GGGGGCGGAGCCTATGGAAAAACGCCAGCAACGCGGCCTTTTTACGGTTCCTGGCCTTTTGCTGGCCTTT
TGCTCACATGTTCTTTCCTGCGTTATCCCCTGATTCTGTGGATAACCGTATTACCGCCTTTGAGTGAGCT
GATACCGCTCGCCGCAGCCGAACGACCGAGCGCAGCGAGTCAGTGAGCGAGGAAGCGGAAGAGCGCCCAA
TACGCAAACCGCCTCTCCCCGCGCGTTGGCCGATTCATTAATGCAGCTGGCACGACAGGTTTCCCGACTG
GAAAGCGGGCAGTGAGCGCAACGCAATTAATACGCGTACCGCTAGCCAGGAAGAGTTTGTAGAAACGCAA
AAAGGCCATCCGTCAGGATGGCCTTCTGCTTAGTTTGATGCCTGGCAGTTTATGGCGGGCGTCCTGCCCG
CCACCCTCCGGGCCGTTGCTTCACAACGTTCAAATCCGCTCCCGGCGGATTTGTCCTACTCAGGAGAGCG
TTCACCGACAAACAACAGATAAAACGAAAGGCCCAGTCTTCCGACTGAGCCTTTCGTTTTATTTGATGCC
TGGCAGTTCCCTACTCTCGCGTTAACGCTAGCATGG
Features (pLannotate 1.2.2; 8 found; start..end, strand, type, name):
      3..39      -  CDS            lacZα (fragment): LacZα fragment of β-galactosidase; lacZ fragment
    596..619     +  promoter       Pc promoter (fragment): intI1 (promoter lies within the coding sequence); class 1 integron promoter
    795..851     +  CDS            GmR (fragment): gentamycin acetyltransferase; aacC1; confers resistance to gentamycin
    858..1649    +  CDS            SmR: aminoglycoside adenylyltransferase (Murphy, 1985); aadA; confers resistance to spectinomycin and streptomycin
   1742..2330    +  rep_origin     ori: high-copy-number ColE1/pMB1/pBR322/pUC origin of replication
   2513..2605    +  CDS            lacI (fragment): lac repressor; lacI; The lac repressor binds to the lac operator to inhibit transcription in E. coli. This inhibition can be relieved by adding lactose or isopropyl-β-D-thiogalactopyranoside (IPTG).
   2660..2687    -  terminator     rrnB T2 terminator: transcription terminator T2 from the E. coli rrnB gene
   2819..2862    +  terminator     rrnB T1 terminator: Escherichia coli rrnB; transcription terminator T1 from the E. coli rrnB gene
