[The description below was written by a language model from this plasmid's Addgene catalogue record and pLannotate feature annotations shown in this document.]
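Description:
pFUSB4_GTAC is a small (about 2.9 kb) intermediate array plasmid for Golden Gate assembly of TAL effector nucleases. It is built on the pFUS_B4 backbone and carries a pre-assembled synthetic block of four TALE repeats. The repeat-variable diresidues are NN, NG, NI and HD. Under the standard TALE recognition code these correspond to the bases G, T, A and C, which gives the plasmid its name. The depositor notes that it was made by Golden Gate cloning, and it belongs to a set of reagents associated with a simplified 15-RVD GoldyTALEN design for in vivo genome engineering. Although the catalogue lists the vector type as mammalian expression/TALEN, the annotated features include no eukaryotic promoter or polyadenylation signal. The plasmid therefore looks like a bacterial cloning intermediate that supplies repeat modules to a final TALEN expression backbone, rather than an expression construct in its own right.

The plasmid is propagated in E. coli from a high-copy ColE1/pUC-type origin. Selection is with spectinomycin, through the aadA aminoglycoside adenylyltransferase gene (SmR). This gene lies downstream of a fragment of the class 1 integron Pc promoter and a remnant of a gentamicin acetyltransferase gene, both apparently left over from the integron-derived resistance cassette. Other backbone features are the rrnB T1 and T2 transcription terminators and short lacI and lacZα fragments. The truncated lacZα is consistent with replacement of a blue/white screening cassette by the repeat array, though the record does not state this. The automated annotation does not mark the TALE repeat insert itself, which presumably lies in the unannotated region between the lacZα remnant and the resistance cassette.
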