Addgene plasmid #48545: pFUSB4_GTAC
Depositing lab: Stephen Ekker. Depositing organization: Mayo Foundation for Medical Education and Research. Publication: High Efficiency In Vivo Genome Engineering with a Simplified 15-RVD GoldyTALEN Design. Ma AC, Lee HB, Clark KJ, Ekker SC. PLoS One. 2013 May 29;8(5):e65259. doi: 10.1371/journal.pone.0065259. Print 2013. PubMed 23734242.
Backbone
  Vector backbone: pFUS_B4
  Vector type: Mammalian Expression, TALEN
Growth in bacteria
  Bacterial resistance: Spectinomycin, 50 μg/mL
  Growth temperature: 37°C
  Growth strain: Top10
  Copy number: Unknown
Gene/Insert
  Gene/Insert name: RVD sequence: NN NG NI HD
  Species: Synthetic
  Cloning method: Unknown
  Sequencing primers: 5′ ttgatgcctggcagttccct; 3′ cgaaccgaacaggcttatgt
Terms and licenses: Academic/Nonprofit Terms; Industry Terms: Not Available to Industry
Depositor comments: Plasmid was created using Golden Gate cloning.
How to cite: pFUSB4_GTAC was a gift from Stephen Ekker (Addgene plasmid # 48545 ; http://n2t.net/addgene:48545 ; RRID:Addgene_48545)
