>Addgene plasmid #48545 | pFUSB4_GTAC | addgene partial sequence | sequence record 70882 | pCR8_F1 5'-ttgatgcctggcagttccct-3'
GTCACGACGTTGTAAAACGACGGCCAGTCTTAAGCGTCTCATGGCCTGACCCCGGACCAAGTGGTGGCTA
TCGCCAGCAACAATGGCGGCAAGCAAGCGCTCGAAACGGTGCAGCGGCTGTTGCCGGTGCTGTGCCAGGA
CCATGGCCTGACCCCGGACCAAGTGGTGGCTATCGCCAGCAACGGTGGCGGCAAGCAAGCGCTCGAAACG
GTGCAGCGGCTGTTGCCGGTGCTGTGCCAGGACCATGGCCTGACCCCGGACCAAGTGGTGGCTATCGCCA
GCAACATTGGCGGCAAGCAAGCGCTCGAAACGGTGCAGCGGCTGTTGCCGGTGCTGTGCCAGGACCATGG
CCTGACTCCGGACCAAGTGGTGGCTATCGCCAGCCACGATGGCGGCAAGCAAGCGCTCGAAACGGTGCAG
CGGCTGTTGCCGGTGCTGTGCCAGGACCATGGCCTGACCCCGGACCAAGTGGTGGCTATCGAGACGTCTA
GACCAGCCAGGACAGAAATGCCTCGACTTCGCTGCTACCCAAGGTTGCCGGGTGACGCACACCGTGGAAA
CGGATGAAGGCACGAACCCAGTGGACATAAGCCTGTTCGGTTCGTAAGCTGTAATGCAAGTAGCGTATGC
GCTCACGCAACTGGTCCAGAACCTTGACCGAACGCAGCGGTGGTAACGGCGCAGTGGCGGTTTTCATGGC
TTGTTATGACTGTTTTTTTGGGGTACAGTCTATGCCTCGGGCATCCAAGCAGCAAGCGCGTTACGCCGTG
GGTCGATGTTTGATGTTATGGAGCAGCAACGATGTTACGCAGCAGGGCAGTCGCCCTAAAACAAAGTTAA
ACATTATGAGGGAAGCGGTGATCGCCGAAGTATCGACTCAACTATCAGAGGTAGTTGGCGTCATCGAGCG
CCATCTCGAACCGACGTTGCTGGCCGTACATTTGTACGGCTCCGCAGTGG
